>Addgene plasmid #122267 | PB-TRE-dCas9-KRAB-MeCP2 | addgene full sequence | sequence record 237166 | Addgene NGS Result
CGTATATCCAGTTTACTCCCTATCAGTGATAGAGAACGTATAAGCTTTAGGCGTGTACGGTGGGCGCCTA
TAAAAGCAGAGCTCGTTTAGTGAACCGTCAGATCGCCTGGAGCAATTCCACAACACTTTTGTCTTATACC
AACTTTCCGTACCACTTCCTACCCTCGTAAAGGTCTAGAGCTAGCGAATTCGAATTTGCCACCATGGACA
AGAAGTACTCCATTGGGCTCGCTATCGGCACAAACAGCGTCGGCTGGGCCGTCATTACGGACGAGTACAA
GGTGCCGAGCAAAAAATTCAAAGTTCTGGGCAATACCGATCGCCACAGCATAAAGAAGAACCTCATTGGC
GCCCTCCTGTTCGACTCCGGGGAGACGGCCGAAGCCACGCGGCTCAAAAGAACAGCACGGCGCAGATATA
CCCGCAGAAAGAATCGGATCTGCTACCTGCAGGAGATCTTTAGTAATGAGATGGCTAAGGTGGATGACTC
TTTCTTCCATAGGCTGGAGGAGTCCTTTTTGGTGGAGGAGGATAAAAAGCACGAGCGCCACCCAATCTTT
GGCAATATCGTGGACGAGGTGGCGTACCATGAAAAGTACCCAACCATATATCATCTGAGGAAGAAGCTTG
TAGACAGTACTGATAAGGCTGACTTGCGGTTGATCTATCTCGCGCTGGCGCATATGATCAAATTTCGGGG
ACACTTCCTCATCGAGGGGGACCTGAACCCAGACAACAGCGATGTCGACAAACTCTTTATCCAACTGGTT
CAGACTTACAATCAGCTTTTCGAAGAGAACCCGATCAACGCATCCGGAGTTGACGCCAAAGCAATCCTGA
GCGCTAGGCTGTCCAAATCCCGGCGGCTCGAAAACCTCATCGCACAGCTCCCTGGGGAGAAGAAGAACGG
CCTGTTTGGTAATCTTATCGCCCTGTCACTCGGGCTGACCCCCAACTTTAAATCTAACTTCGACCTGGCC
GAAGATGCCAAGCTTCAACTGAGCAAAGACACCTACGATGATGATCTCGACAATCTGCTGGCCCAGATCG
GCGACCAGTACGCAGACCTTTTTTTGGCGGCAAAGAACCTGTCAGACGCCATTCTGCTGAGTGATATTCT
GCGAGTGAACACGGAGATCACCAAAGCTCCGCTGAGCGCTAGTATGATCAAGCGCTATGATGAGCACCAC
CAAGACTTGACTTTGCTGAAGGCCCTTGTCAGACAGCAACTGCCTGAGAAGTACAAGGAAATTTTCTTCG
ATCAGTCTAAAAATGGCTACGCCGGATACATTGACGGCGGAGCAAGCCAGGAGGAATTTTACAAATTTAT
TAAGCCCATCTTGGAAAAAATGGACGGCACCGAGGAGCTGCTGGTAAAGCTTAACAGAGAAGATCTGTTG
CGCAAACAGCGCACTTTCGACAATGGAAGCATCCCCCACCAGATTCACCTGGGCGAACTGCACGCTATCC
TCAGGCGGCAAGAGGATTTCTACCCCTTTTTGAAAGATAACAGGGAAAAGATTGAGAAAATCCTCACATT
TCGGATACCCTACTATGTAGGCCCCCTCGCCCGGGGAAATTCCAGATTCGCGTGGATGACTCGCAAATCA
GAAGAGACCATCACTCCCTGGAACTTCGAGGAAGTCGTGGATAAGGGGGCCTCTGCCCAGTCCTTCATCG
AAAGGATGACTAACTTTGATAAAAATCTGCCTAACGAAAAGGTGCTTCCTAAACACTCTCTGCTGTACGA
GTACTTCACAGTTTATAACGAGCTCACCAAGGTCAAATACGTCACAGAAGGGATGAGAAAGCCAGCATTC
CTGTCTGGAGAGCAGAAGAAAGCTATCGTGGACCTCCTCTTCAAGACGAACCGGAAAGTTACCGTGAAAC
AGCTCAAAGAAGACTATTTCAAAAAGATTGAATGTTTCGACTCTGTTGAAATCAGCGGAGTGGAGGATCG
CTTCAACGCATCCCTGGGAACGTATCACGATCTCCTGAAAATCATTAAAGACAAGGACTTCCTGGACAAT
GAGGAGAACGAGGACATTCTTGAGGACATTGTCCTCACCCTTACGTTGTTTGAAGATAGGGAGATGATTG
AAGAACGCTTGAAAACTTACGCTCATCTCTTCGACGACAAAGTCATGAAACAGCTCAAGAGGCGCCGATA
TACAGGATGGGGGCGGCTGTCAAGAAAACTGATCAATGGGATCCGAGACAAGCAGAGTGGAAAGACAATC
CTGGATTTTCTTAAGTCCGATGGATTTGCCAACCGGAACTTCATGCAGTTGATCCATGATGACTCTCTCA
CCTTTAAGGAGGACATCCAGAAAGCACAAGTTTCTGGCCAGGGGGACAGTCTTCACGAGCACATCGCTAA
TCTTGCAGGTAGCCCAGCTATCAAAAAGGGAATACTGCAGACCGTTAAGGTCGTGGATGAACTCGTCAAA
GTAATGGGAAGGCATAAGCCCGAGAATATCGTTATCGAGATGGCCCGAGAGAACCAAACTACCCAGAAGG
GACAGAAGAACAGTAGGGAAAGGATGAAGAGGATTGAAGAGGGTATAAAAGAACTGGGGTCCCAAATCCT
TAAGGAACACCCAGTTGAAAACACCCAGCTTCAGAATGAGAAGCTCTACCTGTACTACCTGCAGAACGGC
AGGGACATGTACGTGGATCAGGAACTGGACATCAATCGGCTCTCCGACTACGACGTGGCTGCTATCGTGC
CCCAGTCTTTTCTCAAAGATGATTCTATTGATAATAAAGTGTTGACAAGATCCGATAAAGCTAGAGGGAA
GAGTGATAACGTCCCCTCAGAAGAAGTTGTCAAGAAAATGAAAAATTATTGGCGGCAGCTGCTGAACGCC
AAACTGATCACACAACGGAAGTTCGATAATCTGACTAAGGCTGAACGAGGTGGCCTGTCTGAGTTGGATA
AAGCCGGCTTCATCAAAAGGCAGCTTGTTGAGACACGCCAGATCACCAAGCACGTGGCCCAAATTCTCGA
TTCACGCATGAACACCAAGTACGATGAAAATGACAAACTGATTCGAGAGGTGAAAGTTATTACTCTGAAG
TCTAAGCTGGTCTCAGATTTCAGAAAGGACTTTCAGTTTTATAAGGTGAGAGAGATCAACAATTACCACC
ATGCGCATGATGCCTACCTGAATGCAGTGGTAGGCACTGCACTTATCAAAAAATATCCCAAGCTTGAATC
TGAATTTGTTTACGGAGACTATAAAGTGTACGATGTTAGGAAAATGATCGCAAAGTCTGAGCAGGAAATA
GGCAAGGCCACCGCTAAGTACTTCTTTTACAGCAATATTATGAATTTTTTCAAGACCGAGATTACACTGG
CCAATGGAGAGATTCGGAAGCGACCACTTATCGAAACAAACGGAGAAACAGGAGAAATCGTGTGGGACAA
GGGTAGGGATTTCGCGACAGTCCGGAAGGTCCTGTCCATGCCGCAGGTGAACATCGTTAAAAAGACCGAA
GTACAGACCGGAGGCTTCTCCAAGGAAAGTATCCTCCCGAAAAGGAACAGCGACAAGCTGATCGCACGCA
AAAAAGATTGGGACCCCAAGAAATACGGCGGATTCGATTCTCCTACAGTCGCTTACAGTGTACTGGTTGT
GGCCAAAGTGGAGAAAGGGAAGTCTAAAAAACTCAAAAGCGTCAAGGAACTGCTGGGCATCACAATCATG
GAGCGATCAAGCTTCGAAAAAAACCCCATCGACTTTCTCGAGGCGAAAGGATATAAAGAGGTCAAAAAAG
ACCTCATCATTAAGCTTCCCAAGTACTCTCTCTTTGAGCTTGAAAACGGCCGGAAACGAATGCTCGCTAG
TGCGGGCGAGCTGCAGAAAGGTAACGAGCTGGCACTGCCCTCTAAATACGTTAATTTCTTGTATCTGGCC
AGCCACTATGAAAAGCTCAAAGGGTCTCCCGAAGATAATGAGCAGAAGCAGCTGTTCGTGGAACAACACA
AACACTACCTTGATGAGATCATCGAGCAAATAAGCGAATTCTCCAAAAGAGTGATCCTCGCCGACGCTAA
CCTCGATAAGGTGCTTTCTGCTTACAATAAGCACAGGGATAAGCCCATCAGGGAGCAGGCAGAAAACATT
ATCCACTTGTTTACTCTGACCAACTTGGGCGCGCCTGCAGCCTTCAAGTACTTCGACACCACCATAGACA
GAAAGCGGTACACCTCTACAAAGGAGGTCCTGGACGCCACACTGATTCATCAGTCAATTACGGGGCTCTA
TGAAACAAGAATCGACCTCTCTCAGCTCGGTGGAGACGCCTATCCCTATGACGTGCCCGATTATGCCAGC
CTGGGCAGCGGCTCCCCCAAGAAAAAACGCAAGGTGGAAGATCCTAAGAAAAAGCGGAAAGTGGACGGCA
TTGGTAGTGGGAGCAACGGCAGCAGCGGATCCCGGACACTGGTGACCTTCAAGGATGTATTTGTGGACTT
CACCAGGGAGGAGTGGAAGCTGCTGGACACTGCTCAGCAGATCGTGTACAGAAATGTGATGCTGGAGAAC
TATAAGAACCTGGTTTCCTTGGGTTATCAGCTTACTAAGCCAGATGTGATCCTCCGGTTGGAGAAGGGAG
AAGAGCCCTCGGGAGGTGGTTCGGGTGGCTCTGGATCAAGCCCAAAGAAGAAACGGAAGGTGGAAGCCTC
AGTGCAGGTGAAAAGGGTGCTGGAAAAATCCCCCGGCAAACTCCTCGTGAAGATGCCCTTCCAGGCTTCC
CCTGGCGGAAAAGGTGAAGGGGGTGGCGCAACCACATCTGCCCAGGTCATGGTCATCAAGCGACCTGGAA
GGAAAAGAAAGGCCGAGGCTGACCCTCAGGCCATTCCAAAGAAACGGGGACGCAAGCCAGGGTCCGTGGT
CGCAGCTGCAGCAGCTGAGGCTAAGAAAAAGGCAGTGAAGGAAAGCTCCATCCGCAGTGTGCAGGAGACT
GTCCTGCCCATCAAGAAGAGGAAGACTAGGGAGACCGTGTCCATCGAGGTCAAAGAAGTGGTCAAGCCCC
TGCTCGTGTCCACCCTGGGCGAAAAATCTGGAAAGGGGCTCAAAACATGCAAGTCACCTGGACGGAAAAG
CAAGGAGTCTAGTCCAAAGGGGCGCTCAAGCTCCGCTTCTAGTCCCCCTAAAAAGGAACACCATCACCAT
CACCATCACGCCGAGTCTCCTAAGGCTCCTATGCCACTGCTCCCACCACCTCCACCACCTGAGCCACAGT
CAAGCGAAGACCCCATCAGCCCACCCGAGCCTCAGGATCTGTCCTCTAGTATTTGCAAAGAGGAAAAGAT
GCCCAGAGCAGGCAGCCTGGAGAGTGATGGCTGTCCAAAAGAACCCGCCAAGACCCAGCCTATGGTGGCA
GCCGCTGCAACTACCACCACAACCACAACTACCACAGTGGCCGAAAAATACAAGCATCGCGGCGAGGGCG
AACGAAAGGACATTGTGTCAAGCTCCATGCCCAGACCTAACCGGGAGGAACCAGTCGATAGTAGGACACC
CGTGACTGAGAGAGTCTCATGAAAGGGTTCGATCCCTACCGGTTAGTAATGAGTTTAAACGGGGGAGGCT
AACTGAAACACGGAAGGAGACAATACCGGAAGGAACCCGCGCTATGACGGCAATAAAAAGACAGAATAAA
ACGCACGGGTGTTGGGTCGTTTGTTCATAAACGCGGGGTTCGGTCCCAGGGCTGGCACTCTGTCGATACC
CCACCGAGACCCCATTGGGGCCAATACGCCCGCGTTTCTTCCTTTTCCCCACCCCACCCCCCAAGTTCGG
GTGAAGGCCCAGGGCTCGCAGCCAACGTCGGGGCGGCAGGCCCTGCCATAGCAGATCTGCGAAATCGGAT
CCAGCTAAATCTAAGTGGATCTGCGATCGCTCCGGTGCCCGTCAGTGGGCAGAGCGCACATCGCCCACAG
TCCCCGAGAAGTTGGGGGGAGGGGTCGGCAATTGAACGGGTGCCTAGAGAAGGTGGCGCGGGGTAAACTG
GGAAAGTGATGTCGTGTACTGGCTCCGCCTTTTTCCCGAGGGTGGGGGAGAACCGTATATAAGTGCAGTA
GTCGCCGTGAACGTTCTTTTTCGCAACGGGTTTGCCGCCAGAACACAGCTGAAGCTTCGAGGGGCTCGCA
TCTCTCCTTCACGCGCCCGCCGCCCTACCTGAGGCCGCCATCCACGCCGGTTGAGTCGCGTTCTGCCGCC
TCCCGCCTGTGGTGCCTCCTGAACTGCGTCCGCCGTCTAGGTAAGTTTAAAGCTCAGGTCGAGACCGGGC
CTTTGTCCGGCGCTCCCTTGGAGCCTACCTAGACTCAGCCGGCTCTCCACGCTTTGCCTGACCCTGCTTG
CTCAACTCTACGTCTTTGTTTCGTTTTCTGTTCTGCGCCGTTACAGATCTAAGCTGTGACCGGCGCCTAC
TCTAGAGCCGCCATGTCTAGACTGGACAAGAGCAAAGTCATAAACTCTGCTCTGGAATTACTCAATGGAG
TCGGTATCGAAGGCCTGACGACAAGGAAACTCGCTCAAAAGCTGGGAGTTGAGCAGCCTACCCTGTACTG
GCACGTGAAGAACAAGCGGGCCCTGCTCGATGCCCTGCCAATCGAGATGCTGGACAGGCATCATACCCAC
TCCTGCCCCCTGGAAGGCGAGTCATGGCAAGACTTTCTGCGGAACAACGCCAAGTCATACCGCTGTGCTC
TCCTCTCACATCGCGACGGGGCTAAAGTGCATCTCGGCACCCGCCCAACAGAGAAACAGTACGAAACCCT
GGAAAATCAGCTCGCGTTCCTGTGTCAGCAAGGCTTCTCCCTGGAGAACGCACTGTACGCTCTGTCCGCC
GTGGGCCACTTTACACTGGGCTGCGTATTGGAGGAACAGGAGCATCAAGTAGCAAAAGAGGAAAGAGAGA
CACCTACCACCGATTCTATGCCCCCACTTCTGAAACAAGCAATTGAGCTGTTCGACCGGCAGGGAGCCGA
ACCTGCCTTCCTTTTCGGCCTGGAACTAATCATATGTGGCCTGGAGAAACAGCTAAAGTGCGAAAGCGGC
GGGCCGACCGACGCCCTTGACGATTTTGACTTAGACATGCTCCCAGCCGATGCCCTTGACGACTTTGACC
TTGATATGCTGCCTGCTGACGCTCTTGACGATTTTGACCTTGACATGCTCCCCGGGGAGGGCAGAGGAAG
TCTTCTAACATGCGGTGACGTGGAGGAGAATCCCGGCCCTGAATTCATGGATAGATCCGGAAAGCCTGAA
CTCACCGCGACGTCTGTCGAGAAGTTTCTGATCGAAAAGTTCGACAGCGTCTCCGACCTGATGCAGCTCT
CGGAGGGCGAAGAATCTCGTGCTTTCAGCTTCGATGTAGGAGGGCGTGGATATGTCCTGCGGGTAAATAG
CTGCGCCGATGGTTTCTACAAAGATCGTTATGTTTATCGGCACTTTGCATCGGCCGCGCTCCCGATTCCG
GAAGTGCTTGACATTGGGGAATTCAGCGAGAGCCTGACCTATTGCATCTCCCGCCGTGCACAGGGTGTCA
CGTTGCAAGACCTGCCTGAAACCGAACTGCCCGCTGTTCTGCAGCCGGTCGCGGAGGCCATGGATGCGAT
CGCTGCGGCCGATCTTAGCCAGACGAGCGGGTTCGGCCCATTCGGACCGCAAGGAATCGGTCAATACACT
ACATGGCGTGATTTCATATGCGCGATTGCTGATCCCCATGTGTATCACTGGCAAACTGTGATGGACGACA
CCGTCAGTGCGTCCGTCGCGCAGGCTCTCGATGAGCTGATGCTTTGGGCCGAGGACTGCCCCGAAGTCCG
GCACCTCGTGCACGCGGATTTCGGCTCCAACAATGTCCTGACGGACAATGGCCGCATAACAGCGGTCATT
GACTGGAGCGAGGCGATGTTCGGGGATTCCCAATACGAGGTCGCCAACATCTTCTTCTGGAGGCCGTGGT
TGGCTTGTATGGAGCAGCAGACGCGCTACTTCGAGCGGAGGCATCCGGAGCTTGCAGGATCGCCGCGGCT
CCGGGCGTATATGCTCCGCATTGGTCTTGACCAACTCTATCAGAGCTTGGTTGACGGCAATTTCGATGAT
GCAGCTTGGGCGCAGGGTCGATGCGACGCAATCGTCCGATCCGGAGCCGGGACTGTCGGGCGTACACAAA
TCGCCCGCAGAAGCGCGGCCGTCTGGACCGATGGCTGTGTAGAAGTACTCGCCGATAGTGGAAACCGACG
CCCCAGCACTCGTCCGAGGGCAAAGGAATAAGCCAAGGAACCTCTGGATTACAAAATTTGTGAAAGATTG
ACTGGTATTCTTAACTATGTTGCTCCTTTTACGCTATGTGGATACGCTGCTTTAATGCCTTTGTATCAGT
TAACTTGTTTATTGCAGCTTATAATGGTTACAAATAAAGCAATAGCATCACAAATTTCACAAATAAAGCA
TTTTTTTCACTGCATTCTAGTTGTGGTTTGTCCAAACTCATCAATGTATCTTATCATGTCTGGAATTGAC
TCAAATGATGTCAATTAGTCTATCAGAAGCTCATCTGGTCTCCCTTCCGGGGGACAAGACATCCCTGTTT
AATATTTAAACAGCAGTGTTCCCAAACTGGGTTCTTATATCCCTTGCTCTGGTCAACCAGGTTGCAGGGT
TTCCTGTCCTCACAGGAACGAAGTCCCTAAAGAAACAGTGGCAGCCAGGTTTAGCCCCGGAATTGACTGG
ATTCCTTTTTTAGGGCCCATTGGTATGGCTTTTTCCCCGTATCCCCCCAGGTGTCTGCAGGCTCAAAGAG
CAGCGAGAAGCGTTCAGAGGAAAGCGATCCCGTGCCACCTTCCCCGTGCCCGGGCTGTCCCCGCACGCTG
CCGGCTCGGGGATGCGGGGGGAGCGCCGGACCGGAGCGGAGCCCCGGGCGGCTCGCTGCTGCCCCCTAGC
GGGGGAGGGACGTAATTACATCCCTGGGGGCTTTGGGGGGGGGCTGTCCCTGATATCTATAACAAGAAAA
TATATATATAATAAGTTATCACGTAAGTAGAACATGAAATAACAATATAATTATCGTATGAGTTAAATCT
TAAAAGTCACGTAAAAGATAATCATGCGTCATTTTGACTCACGCGGTCGTTATAGTTCAAAATCAGTGAC
ACTTACCGCATTGACAAGCACGCCTCACGGGAGCTCCAAGCGGCGACTGAGATGTCCTAAATGCACAGCG
ACGGATTCGCGCTATTTAGAAAGAGAGAGCAATATTTCAAGAATGCATGCGTCAATTTTACGCAGACTAT
CTTTCTAGGGTTAATCTAGCTGCATCAGGATCATATCGTCGGGTCTTTTTTCCGGCTCAGTCATCGCCCA
AGCTGGCGCTATCTGGGCATCGGGGAGGAAGAAGCCCGTGCCTTTTCCCGCGAGGTTGAAGCGGCATGGA
AAGAGTTTGCCGAGGATGACTGCTGCTGCATTGACGTTGAGCGAAAACGCACGTTTACCATGATGATTCG
GGAAGGTGTGGCCATGCACGCCTTTAACGGTGAACTGTTCGTTCAGGCCACCTGGGATACCAGTTCGTCG
CGGCTTTTCCGGACACAGTTCCGGATGGTCAGCCCGAAGCGCATCAGCAACCCGAACAATACCGGCGACA
GCCGGAACTGCCGTGCCGGTGTGCAGATTAATGACAGCGGTGCGGCGCTGGGATATTACGTCAGCGAGGA
CGGGTATCCTGGCTGGATGCCGCAGAAATGGACATGGATACCCCGTGAGTTACCCGGCGGGCGCGCTTGG
CGTAATCATGGTCATAGCTGTTTCCTGTGTGAAATTGTTATCCGCTCACAATTCCACACAACATACGAGC
CGGAAGCATAAAGTGTAAAGCCTGGGGTGCCTAATGAGTGAGCTAACTCACATTAATTGCGTTGCGCTCA
CTGCCCGCTTTCCAGTCGGGAAACCTGTCGTGCCAGCTGCATTAATGAATCGGCCAACGCGCGGGGAGAG
GCGGTTTGCGTATTGGGCGCTCTTCCGCTTCCTCGCTCACTGACTCGCTGCGCTCGGTCGTTCGGCTGCG
GCGAGCGGTATCAGCTCACTCAAAGGCGGTAATACGGTTATCCACAGAATCAGGGGATAACGCAGGAAAG
AACATGTGAGCAAAAGGCCAGCAAAAGGCCAGGAACCGTAAAAAGGCCGCGTTGCTGGCGTTTTTCCATA
GGCTCCGCCCCCCTGACGAGCATCACAAAAATCGACGCTCAAGTCAGAGGTGGCGAAACCCGACAGGACT
ATAAAGATACCAGGCGTTTCCCCCTGGAAGCTCCCTCGTGCGCTCTCCTGTTCCGACCCTGCCGCTTACC
GGATACCTGTCCGCCTTTCTCCCTTCGGGAAGCGTGGCGCTTTCTCATAGCTCACGCTGTAGGTATCTCA
GTTCGGTGTAGGTCGTTCGCTCCAAGCTGGGCTGTGTGCACGAACCCCCCGTTCAGCCCGACCGCTGCGC
CTTATCCGGTAACTATCGTCTTGAGTCCAACCCGGTAAGACACGACTTATCGCCACTGGCAGCAGCCACT
GGTAACAGGATTAGCAGAGCGAGGTATGTAGGCGGTGCTACAGAGTTCTTGAAGTGGTGGCCTAACTACG
GCTACACTAGAAGAACAGTATTTGGTATCTGCGCTCTGCTGAAGCCAGTTACCTTCGGAAAAAGAGTTGG
TAGCTCTTGATCCGGCAAACAAACCACCGCTGGTAGCGGTGGTTTTTTTGTTTGCAAGCAGCAGATTACG
CGCAGAAAAAAAGGATCTCAAGAAGATCCTTTGATCTTTTCTACGGGGTCTGACGCTCAGTGGAACGAAA
ACTCACGTTAAGGGATTTTGGTCATGAGATTATCAAAAAGGATCTTCACCTAGATCCTTTTAAATTAAAA
ATGAAGTTTTAAATCAATCTAAAGTATATATGAGTAAACTTGGTCTGACAGTTACCAATGCTTAATCAGT
GAGGCACCTATCTCAGCGATCTGTCTATTTCGTTCATCCATAGTTGCCTGACTCCCCGTCGTGTAGATAA
CTACGATACGGGAGGGCTTACCATCTGGCCCCAGTGCTGCAATGATACCGCGAGACCCACGCTCACCGGC
TCCAGATTTATCAGCAATAAACCAGCCAGCCGGAAGGGCCGAGCGCAGAAGTGGTCCTGCAACTTTATCC
GCCTCCATCCAGTCTATTAATTGTTGCCGGGAAGCTAGAGTAAGTAGTTCGCCAGTTAATAGTTTGCGCA
ACGTTGTTGCCATTGCTACAGGCATCGTGGTGTCACGCTCGTCGTTTGGTATGGCTTCATTCAGCTCCGG
TTCCCAACGATCAAGGCGAGTTACATGATCCCCCATGTTGTGCAAAAAAGCGGTTAGCTCCTTCGGTCCT
CCGATCGTTGTCAGAAGTAAGTTGGCCGCAGTGTTATCACTCATGGTTATGGCAGCACTGCATAATTCTC
TTACTGTCATGCCATCCGTAAGATGCTTTTCTGTGACTGGTGAGTACTCAACCAAGTCATTCTGAGAATA
GTGTATGCGGCGACCGAGTTGCTCTTGCCCGGCGTCAATACGGGATAATACCGCGCCACATAGCAGAACT
TTAAAAGTGCTCATCATTGGAAAACGTTCTTCGGGGCGAAAACTCTCAAGGATCTTACCGCTGTTGAGAT
CCAGTTCGATGTAACCCACTCGTGCACCCAACTGATCTTCAGCATCTTTTACTTTCACCAGCGTTTCTGG
GTGAGCAAAAACAGGAAGGCAAAATGCCGCAAAAAAGGGAATAAGGGCGACACGGAAATGTTGAATACTC
ATACTCTTCCTTTTTCAATATTATTGAAGCATTTATCAGGGTTATTGTCTCATGAGCGGATACATATTTG
AATGTATTTAGAAAAATAAACAAATAGGGGTTCCGCGCACATTTCCCCGAAAAGTGCCACCTAAATTGTA
AGCGTTAATATTTTGTTAAAATTCGCGTTAAATTTTTGTTAAATCAGCTCATTTTTTAACCAATAGGCCG
AAATCGGCAAAATCCCTTATAAATCAAAAGAATAGACCGAGATAGGGT
[37 nt withheld, positions 12089-12125]
AAAGAACGTGGACTCCAACGTCAAAGG
[49 nt withheld, positions 12153-12201]
T
[91 nt withheld, positions 12203-12293]
G
[124 nt withheld, positions 12295-12418]
CCCATTCGCCATTCAGGCTGCGCAACTGTTGGGAAGGGCGATCGGTGCGGGCCTCTTCGCTATTACGCCA
GCTGGCGAAAGGGGGATGTGCTGCAAGGCGATTAAGTTGGGTAACGCCAGGGTTTTCCCAGTCACGACGT
TGTAAAACGACGGCCAGTGAGCGCGCCTCGTTCATTCACGTTTTTGAACCCGTGGAGGACGGGCAGACTC
GCGGTGCAAATGTGTTTTACAGCGTGATGGAGCAGATGAAGATGCTCGACACGCTGCAGAACACGCAGCT
AGATTAACCCTAGAAAGATAATCATATTGTGACGTACGTTAAAGATAATCATGTGTAAAATTGACGCATG
TGTTTTATCGGTCTGTATATCGAGGTTTATTTATTAATTTGAATAGATATTAAGTTTTATTATATTTACA
CTTACATACTAATAATAAATTCAACAAACAATTTATTTATGTTTATTTATTTATTAAAAAAAACAAAAAC
TCAAAATTTCTTCTATAAAGTAACAAAACTTTTATGAGGGACAGCCCCCCCCCAAAGCCCCCAGGGATGT
AATTACGTCCCTCCCCCGCTAGGGGGCAGCAGCGAGCCGCCCGGGGCTCCGCTCCGGTCCGGCGCTCCCC
CCGCATCCCCGAGCCGGCAGCGTGCGGGGACAGCCCGGGCACGGGGAAGGTGGCACGGGATCGCTTTCCT
CTGAACGCTTCTCGCTGCTCTTTGAGCCTGCAGACACCTGGGGGGATACGGGGAAAAGGCCTCCACGGCC
ACTAGTCTTTCGTCTTCAAGAATTCCTCGAGTTTACTCCCTATCAGTGATAGAGAACGTATGAAGAGTTT
ACTCCCTATCAGTGATAGAGAACGTATGCAGACTTTACTCCCTATCAGTGATAGAGAACGTATAAGGAGT
TTACTCCCTATCAGTGATAGAGAACGTATGACCAGTTTACTCCCTATCAGTGATAGAGAACGTATCTACA
GTTTACTCCCTATCAGTGATAGAGAA
Features (pLannotate 1.2.2; 24 found; start..end, strand, type, name):
    204..4307    +  CDS            Cas9m4: catalytically dead mutant of the Cas9 endonuclease from the Streptococcus pyogenes Type II CRISPR/Cas system RNA-guided DNA-binding protein that lacks endonuclease activity due to the mutations D10A, D839A, H840A, and N863A (Mali et al., 2013)
   4443..4628    +  CDS            KRAB: Krüppel-associated box (KRAB) transcriptional repression domain from the human zinc finger protein ZNF10 (Margolin et al., 1994)
   4692..5549    +  CDS            MeCP2: transcriptional repression domain from rat methyl-CpG-binding protein 2 (Nan et al., 1997)
   5648..5696    +  polyA_signal   HSV TK poly(A) signal: herpes simplex virus thymidine kinase polyadenylation signal (Cole and Stacy, 1985)
   5927..6138    +  promoter       EF-1α core promoter: core promoter for human elongation factor EF-1α
   6151..6419    +  LTR            5' LTR (truncated): truncated 5' long terminal repeat (LTR) from human T-cell leukemia virus (HTLV) type 1
   6453..7150    +  CDS            rtTA3 (fragment): reverse tetracycline transactivator 3 activates expression from Tet-responsive promoters in the presence of doxycycline
   7080..7190    +  CDS            VP48: 3 tandem repeats of the minimal activation domain of herpes simplex virus VP16 (Cheng et al., 2013)
   7271..8290    +  CDS            HygR: aminoglycoside phosphotransferase from E. coli; aph(4)-Ia; confers resistance to hygromycin
   8299..8398    +  misc_feature   WPRE (fragment): woodchuck hepatitis virus posttranscriptional regulatory element
   8402..8523    +  polyA_signal   SV40 poly(A) signal: SV40 polyadenylation signal
   8541..8633    +  ncRNA          G-CSF SLDE: Accession: RF00183 - G-CSF factor stem-loop destabilising element (SLDE)
   9330..9797    +  CDS            B (fragment): PORTL_LAMBD - Experimental evidence at protein level: Swiss-Prot protein existence level 1. Forms the portal vertex of the capsid (PubMed:6228056, PubMed:6232391). This portal plays critical roles in head assembly, genome packaging, neck/tail attachment, and genome ejection (Probable). The portal protein multimerizes as a single ring-shaped homododecamer arranged around a central channel (PubMed:6232391). Binds to the terminase subunits to form the packaging machine (PubMed:7799432). From Escherichia phage lambda (Bacteriophage lambda).
   9833..9855    -  protein_bind   lac operator (fragment): The lac repressor binds to the lac operator to inhibit transcription in E. coli. This inhibition can be relieved by adding lactose or isopropyl-β-D-thiogalactopyranoside (IPTG). lac repressor encoded by lacI
   9859..9889    -  promoter       lac promoter: promoter for the E. coli lac operon
   9904..9925    -  protein_bind   CAP binding site: CAP binding activates transcription in the presence of cAMP. E. coli catabolite activator protein
   9938..10030   -  CDS            lacI (fragment): lac repressor; lacI; The lac repressor binds to the lac operator to inhibit transcription in E. coli. This inhibition can be relieved by adding lactose or isopropyl-β-D-thiogalactopyranoside (IPTG).
  10213..10801   -  rep_origin     ori: high-copy-number ColE1/pMB1/pBR322/pUC origin of replication
  10972..11832   -  CDS            AmpR: β-lactamase; bla; confers resistance to ampicillin, carbenicillin, and related antibiotics
  11833..11937   -  promoter       AmpR promoter: bla
  11990..12418   -  rep_origin     f1 ori (sequence partly withheld): f1 bacteriophage origin of replication; arrow indicates direction of (+) strand synthesis
  12423..12578   -  CDS            lacZα (fragment): LacZα fragment of β-galactosidase; lacZ fragment
  12580..12699   +  CDS            B (fragment): PORTL_LAMBD - Experimental evidence at protein level: Swiss-Prot protein existence level 1. Forms the portal vertex of the capsid (PubMed:6228056, PubMed:6232391). This portal plays critical roles in head assembly, genome packaging, neck/tail attachment, and genome ejection (Probable). The portal protein multimerizes as a single ring-shaped homododecamer arranged around a central channel (PubMed:6232391). Binds to the terminase subunits to form the packaging machine (PubMed:7799432). From Escherichia phage lambda (Bacteriophage lambda).
  13217..171     +  promoter       TRE3G promoter (across the origin): 3rd-generation Tet-responsive promoter that can be activated by binding of Tet-On® 3G
