[The description below was written by a language model from this plasmid's Addgene catalogue record and pLannotate feature annotations shown in this document.]
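Description:
PB-TRE-dCas9-KRAB-MeCP2 is a 13.4 kb mammalian expression plasmid built on the PB-TRE backbone for doxycycline-inducible CRISPR interference. The "PB" prefix suggests a piggyBac transposon vector intended for genomic integration, but the feature table annotates no transposon terminal repeats, so the record does not confirm this. In bacteria the plasmid is maintained through a high-copy ColE1/pUC-type origin with ampicillin resistance. An f1 origin and remnants of lac and lacZα cloning-vector sequence are also present, along with short fragments matching a phage lambda gene, which appear to be backbone carry-over rather than functional parts.

The payload is a synthetic fusion of about 5.3 kb driven by a TRE3G Tet-responsive promoter and terminated by an HSV TK polyadenylation signal. It comprises nuclease-dead Streptococcus pyogenes Cas9 (the D10A/D839A/H840A/N863A mutant), followed by the KRAB repression domain of human ZNF10 and the transcriptional repression domain of rat MeCP2. When directed to a promoter region by a separately supplied guide RNA, which this plasmid does not encode, the fusion binds without cutting and brings two repressor domains to silence the target gene.

A second, constitutive cassette makes the system self-contained. An EF-1α core promoter joined to an HTLV-1 LTR segment drives a reverse tetracycline transactivator (rtTA3 type, with a VP16-derived activation domain). A hygromycin resistance gene, a WPRE fragment and an SV40 polyadenylation signal follow, though the element linking the two coding sequences is not annotated. Hygromycin selects cells carrying the construct, and adding doxycycline lets the transactivator switch on the repressor. This allows temporally controlled gene knockdown, which fits the gene regulatory network perturbation work in the associated publication.
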