Addgene plasmid #122267: PB-TRE-dCas9-KRAB-MeCP2
Purpose: SP-dCas9-KRAB-MeCP2 with doxycycline-inducible expression
Depositing lab: Andrea Califano. Depositing organization: Columbia University. Publication: Interrogation of genome-wide, experimentally dissected gene regulatory networks reveals mechanisms underlying dynamic cellular state control. Tan X, Worley J, Turunen M, Wong K, Fernández EC, Paull E, Jones S, Wang J, Noh H, Salvatori B, Chavez A, Califano A. bioRxiv 2021.06.28.449297 10.1101/2021.06.28.449297.
Backbone
  Vector backbone: PB-TRE
  Vector type: Mammalian Expression
  Selectable markers: Hygromycin
Growth in bacteria
  Bacterial resistance: Ampicillin, 100 μg/mL
  Growth temperature: 30°C
  Growth strain: NEB Stable
  Copy number: Unknown
Gene/Insert
  Gene/Insert name: dCas9-KRAB-MeCP2
  Species: Synthetic
  Insert size (bp): 5346
  Tag / fusion protein: dCas9-KRAB-MeCP2 (C terminal on insert)
  Cloning method: Gibson Cloning
  Sequencing primers: 5′ GCCCAAATTCTCGATTCACGC; 3′ CTCGGTGGGGTATCGACAGA
Terms and licenses: Academic/Nonprofit Terms; Industry Terms: Not Available to Industry
Depositor comments: Please visit https://www.biorxiv.org/content/10.1101/2021.06.28.449297v5 for bioRxiv preprint.
How to cite: PB-TRE-dCas9-KRAB-MeCP2 was a gift from Andrea Califano (Addgene plasmid # 122267 ; http://n2t.net/addgene:122267 ; RRID:Addgene_122267)
